>Addgene plasmid #108594 | GST PTBP1 isoform 4 | addgene full sequence | sequence record 209451 | Addgene NGS Result
AGCTTATCGACTGCACGGTGCACCAATGCTTCTGGCGTCAGGCAGCCATCGGAAGCTGTGGTATGGCTGT
GCAGGTCGTAAATCACTGCATAATTCGTGTCGCTCAAGGCGCACTCCCGTTCTGGATAATGTTTTTTGCG
CCGACATCATAACGGTTCTGGCAAATATTCTGAAATGAGCTGTTGACAATTAATCATCGGCTCGTATAAT
GTGTGGAATTGTGAGCGGATAACAATTTCACACAGGAAACAGTATTCATGTCCCCTATACTAGGTTATTG
GAAAATTAAGGGCCTTGTGCAACCCACTCGACTTCTTTTGGAATATCTTGAAGAAAAATATGAAGAGCAT
TTGTATGAGCGCGATGAAGGTGATAAATGGCGAAACAAAAAGTTTGAATTGGGTTTGGAGTTTCCCAATC
TTCCTTATTATATTGATGGTGATGTTAAATTAACACAGTCTATGGCCATCATACGTTATATAGCTGACAA
GCACAACATGTTGGGTGGTTGTCCAAAAGAGCGTGCAGAGATTTCAATGCTTGAAGGAGCGGTTTTGGAT
ATTAGATACGGTGTTTCGAGAATTGCATATAGTAAAGACTTTGAAACTCTCAAAGTTGATTTTCTTAGCA
AGCTACCTGAAATGCTGAAAATGTTCGAAGATCGTTTATGTCATAAAACATATTTAAATGGTGATCATGT
AACCCATCCTGACTTCATGTTGTATGACGCTCTTGATGTTGTTTTATACATGGACCCAATGTGCCTGGAT
GCGTTCCCAAAATTAGTTTGTTTTAAAAAACGTATTGAAGCTATCCCACAAATTGATAAGTACTTGAAAT
CCAGCAAGTATATAGCATGGCCTTTGCAGGGCTGGCAAGCCACGTTTGGTGGTGGCGACCATCCTCCAAA
ATCGGATCTGGTTCCGCGTGGATCCCCGGAATTCATGGACGGCATTGTCCCAGATATAGCCGTTGGTACA
AAGCGGGGATCTGACGAGCTTTTCTCTACTTGTGTCACTAACGGACCGTTTATCATGAGCAGCAACTCGG
CTTCTGCAGCAAACGGAAATGACAGCAAGAAGTTCAAAGGTGACAGCCGAAGTGCAGGCGTCCCCTCTAG
AGTGATCCACATCCGGAAGCTCCCCATCGACGTCACGGAGGGGGAAGTCATCTCCCTGGGGCTGCCCTTT
GGGAAGGTCACCAACCTCCTGATGCTGAAGGGGAAAAACCAGGCCTTCATCGAGATGAACACGGAGGAGG
CTGCCAACACCATGGTGAACTACTACACCTCGGTGACCCCTGTGCTGCGCGGCCAGCCCATCTACATCCA
GTTCTCTAACCACAAGGAGCTGAAGACCGACAGCTCTCCCAACCAGGCGCGGGCCCAGGCGGCCCTGCAG
GCGGTGAACTCGGTCCAGTCGGGGAACCTGGCCTTGGCTGCCTCGGCGGCGGCCGTGGACGCAGGGATGG
CGATGGCCGGGCAGAGCCCTGTGCTCAGGATCATCGTGGAGAACCTCTTCTACCCTGTGACCCTGGATGT
GCTGCACCAGATTTTCTCCAAGTTCGGCACAGTGTTGAAGATCATCACCTTCACCAAGAACAACCAGTTC
CAGGCCCTGCTGCAGTATGCGGACCCCGTGAGCGCCCAGCACGCCAAGCTGTCGCTGGACGGGCAGAACA
TCTACAACGCCTGCTGCACGCTGCGCATCGACTTTTCCAAGCTCACCAGCCTCAACGTCAAGTACAACAA
TGACAAGAGCCGTGACTACACACGCCCAGACCTGCCTTCCGGGGACAGCCAGCCCTCGCTGGACCAGACC
ATGGCCGCGGCCTTCGGTGCACCTGGTATAATCTCAGCCTCTCCGTATGCAGGAGCTGGTTTCCCTCCCA
CCTTTGCCATTCCTCAAGCTGCAGGCCTTTCCGTTCCGAACGTCCACGGCGCCCTGGCCCCCCTGGCCAT
CCCCTCGGCGGCGGCGGCAGCTGCGGCGGCAGGTCGGATCGCCATCCCGGGCCTGGCGGGGGCAGGAAAT
TCTGTATTGCTGGTCAGCAACCTCAACCCAGAGAGAGTCACACCCCAAAGCCTCTTTATTCTTTTCGGCG
TCTACGGTGACGTGCAGCGCGTGAAGATCCTGTTCAATAAGAAGGAGAACGCCCTAGTGCAGATGGCGGA
CGGCAACCAGGCCCAGCTGGCCATGAGCCACCTGAACGGGCACAAGCTGCACGGGAAGCCCATCCGCATC
ACGCTCTCGAAGCACCAGAACGTGCAGCTGCCCCGCGAGGGCCAGGAGGACCAGGGCCTGACCAAGGACT
ACGGCAACTCACCCCTGCACCGCTTCAAGAAGCCGGGCTCCAAGAACTTCCAGAACATATTCCCGCCCTC
GGCCACGCTGCACCTCTCCAACATCCCGCCCTCAGTCTCCGAGGAGGATCTCAAGGTCCTGTTTTCCAGC
AATGGGGGCGTCGTCAAAGGATTCAAGTTCTTCCAGAAGGACCGCAAGATGGCACTGATCCAGATGGGCT
CCGTGGAGGAGGCGGTCCAGGCCCTCATTGACCTGCACAACCACGACCTCGGGGAGAACCACCACCTGCG
GGTCTCCTTCTCCAAGTCCACCATCTAGCTCGAGCGGCCGCATCGTGACTGACTGACGATCTGCCTCGCG
CGTTTCGGTGATGACGGTGAAAACCTCTGACACATGCAGCTCCCGGAGACGGTCACAGCTTGTCTGTAAG
CGGATGCCGGGAGCAGACAAGCCCGTCAGGGCGCGTCAGCGGGTGTTGGCGGGTGTCGGGGCGCAGCCAT
GACCCAGTCACGTAGCGATAGCGGAGTGTATAATTCTTGAAGACGAAAGGGCCTCGTGATACGCCTATTT
TTATAGGTTAATGTCATGATAATAATGGTTTCTTAGACGTCAGGTGGCACTTTTCGGGGAAATGTGCGCG
GAACCCCTATTTGTTTATTTTTCTAAATACATTCAAATATGTATCCGCTCATGAGACAATAACCCTGATA
AATGCTTCAATAATATTGAAAAAGGAAGAGTATGAGTATTCAACATTTCCGTGTCGCCCTTATTCCCTTT
TTTGCGGCATTTTGCCTTCCTGTTTTTGCTCACCCAGAAACGCTGGTGAAAGTAAAAGATGCTGAAGATC
AGTTGGGTGCACGAGTGGGTTACATCGAACTGGATCTCAACAGCGGTAAGATCCTTGAGAGTTTTCGCCC
CGAAGAACGTTTTCCAATGATGAGCACTTTTAAAGTTCTGCTATGTGGCGCGGTATTATCCCGTGTTGAC
GCCGGGCAAGAGCAACTCGGTCGCCGCATACACTATTCTCAGAATGACTTGGTTGAGTACTCACCAGTCA
CAGAAAAGCATCTTACGGATGGCATGACAGTAAGAGAATTATGCAGTGCTGCCATAACCATGAGTGATAA
CACTGCGGCCAACTTACTTCTGACAACGATCGGAGGACCGAAGGAGCTAACCGCTTTTTTGCACAACATG
GGGGATCATGTAACTCGCCTTGATCGTTGGGAACCGGAGCTGAATGAAGCCATACCAAACGACGAGCGTG
ACACCACGATGCCTGCAGCAATGGCAACAACGTTGCGCAAACTATTAACTGGCGAACTACTTACTCTAGC
TTCCCGGCAACAATTAATAGACTGGATGGAGGCGGATAAAGTTGCAGGACCACTTCTGCGCTCGGCCCTT
CCGGCTGGCTGGTTTATTGCTGATAAATCTGGAGCCGGTGAGCGTGGGTCTCGCGGTATCATTGCAGCAC
TGGGGCCAGATGGTAAGCCCTCCCGTATCGTAGTTATCTACACGACGGGGAGTCAGGCAACTATGGATGA
ACGAAATAGACAGATCGCTGAGATAGGTGCCTCACTGATTAAGCATTGGTAACTGTCAGACCAAGTTTAC
TCATATATACTTTAGATTGATTTAAAACTTCATTTTTAATTTAAAAGGATCTAGGTGAAGATCCTTTTTG
ATAATCTCATGACCAAAATCCCTTAACGTGAGTTTTCGTTCCACTGAGCGTCAGACCCCGTAGAAAAGAT
CAAAGGATCTTCTTGAGATCCTTTTTTTCTGCGCGTAATCTGCTGCTTGCAAACAAAAAAACCACCGCTA
CCAGCGGTGGTTTGTTTGCCGGATCAAGAGCTACCAACTCTTTTTCCGAAGGTAACTGGCTTCAGCAGAG
CGCAGATACCAAATACTGTCCTTCTAGTGTAGCCGTAGTTAGGCCACCACTTCAAGAACTCTGTAGCACC
GCCTACATACCTCGCTCTGCTAATCCTGTTACCAGTGGCTGCTGCCAGTGGCGATAAGTCGTGTCTTACC
GGGTTGGACTCAAGACGATAGTTACCGGATAAGGCGCAGCGGTCGGGCTGAACGGGGGGTTCGTGCACAC
AGCCCAGCTTGGAGCGAACGACCTACACCGAACTGAGATACCTACAGCGTGAGCTATGAGAAAGCGCCAC
GCTTCCCGAAGGGAGAAAGGCGGACAGGTATCCGGTAAGCGGCAGGGTCGGAACAGGAGAGCGCACGAGG
GAGCTTCCAGGGGGAAACGCCTGGTATCTTTATAGTCCTGTCGGGTTTCGCCACCTCTGACTTGAGCGTC
GATTTTTGTGATGCTCGTCAGGGGGGCGGAGCCTATGGAAAAACGCCAGCAACGCGGCCTTTTTACGGTT
CCTGGCCTTTTGCTGGCCTTTTGCTCACATGTTCTTTCCTGCGTTATCCCCTGATTCTGTGGATAACCGT
ATTACCGCCTTTGAGTGAGCTGATACCGCTCGCCGCAGCCGAACGACCGAGCGCAGCGAGTCAGTGAGCG
AGGAAGCGGAAGAGCGCCTGATGCGGTATTTTCTCCTTACGCATCTGTGCGGTATTTCACACCGCATAAA
TTCCGACACCATCGAATGGCGCAAAACCTTTCGCGGTATGGCATGATAGCGCCCGGAAGAGAGTCAATTC
AGGGTGGTGAATGTGAAACCAGTAACGTTATACGATGTCGCAGAGTATGCCGGTGTCTCTTATCAGACCG
TTTCCCGCGTGGTGAACCAGGCCAGCCACGTTTCTGCGAAAACGCGGGAAAAAGTGGAAGCGGCGATGGC
GGAGCTGAATTACATTCCCAACCGCGTGGCACAACAACTGGCGGGCAAACAGTCGTTGCTGATTGGCGTT
GCCACCTCCAGTCTGGCCCTGCACGCGCCGTCGCAAATTGTCGCGGCGATTAAATCTCGCGCCGATCAAC
TGGGTGCCAGCGTGGTGGTGTCGATGGTAGAACGAAGCGGCGTCGAAGCCTGTAAAGCGGCGGTGCACAA
TCTTCTCGCGCAACGCGTCAGTGGGCTGATCATTAACTATCCGCTGGATGACCAGGATGCCATTGCTGTG
GAAGCTGCCTGCACTAATGTTCCGGCGTTATTTCTTGATGTCTCTGACCAGACACCCATCAACAGTATTA
TTTTCTCCCATGAAGACGGTACGCGACTGGGCGTGGAGCATCTGGTCGCATTGGGTCACCAGCAAATCGC
GCTGTTAGCGGGCCCATTAAGTTCTGTCTCGGCGCGTCTGCGTCTGGCTGGCTGGCATAAATATCTCACT
CGCAATCAAATTCAGCCGATAGCGGAACGGGAAGGCGACTGGAGTGCCATGTCCGGTTTTCAACAAACCA
TGCAAATGCTGAATGAGGGCATCGTTCCCACTGCGATGCTGGTTGCCAACGATCAGATGGCGCTGGGCGC
AATGCGCGCCATTACCGAGTCCGGGCTGCGCGTTGGTGCGGATATCTCGGTAGTGGGATACGACGATACC
GAAGACAGCTCATGTTATATCCCGCCGTTAACCACCATCAAACAGGATTTTCGCCTGCTGGGGCAAACCA
GCGTGGACCGCTTGCTGCAACTCTCTCAGGGCCAGGCGGTGAAGGGCAATCAGCTGTTGCCCGTCTCACT
GGTGAAAAGAAAAACCACCCTGGCGCCCAATACGCAAACCGCCTCTCCCCGCGCGTTGGCCGATTCATTA
ATGCAGCTGGCACGACAGGTTTCCCGACTGGAAAGCGGGCAGTGAGCGCAACGCAATTAATGTAAGTTAG
CTCACTCATTAGGCACCCCAGGCTTTACACTTTATGCTTCCGGCTCGTATGTTGTGTGGAATTGTGAGCG
GATAACAATTTCACACAGGAAACAGCTATGACCATGATTACGGATTCACTGGCCGTCGTTTTACAACGTC
GTGACTGGGAAAACCCTGGCGTTACCCAACTTAATCGCCTTGCAGCACATCCCCCTTTCGCCAGCTGGCG
TAATAGCGAAGAGGCCCGCACCGATCGCCCTTCCCAACAGTTGCGCAGCCTGAATGGCGAATGGCGCTTT
GCCTGGTTTCCGGCACCAGAAGCGGTGCCGGAAAGCTGGCTGGAGTGCGATCTTCCTGAGGCCGATACTG
TCGTCGTCCCCTCAAACTGGCAGATGCACGGTTACGATGCGCCCATCTACACCAACGTGACCTATCCCAT
TACGGTCAATCCGCCGTTTGTTCCCACGGAGAATCCGACGGGTTGTTACTCGCTCACATTTAATGTTGAT
GAAAGCTGGCTACAGGAAGGCCAGACGCGAATTATTTTTGATGGCGTTGGAATT
Features (pLannotate 1.2.2; 17 found; start..end, strand, type, name):
    183..211     +  promoter       tac promoter: strong E. coli promoter; hybrid between the trp and lac UV5 promoters
    219..235     +  protein_bind   lac operator: The lac repressor binds to the lac operator to inhibit transcription in E. coli. This inhibition can be relieved by adding lactose or isopropyl-β-D-thiogalactopyranoside (IPTG). lac repressor encoded by lacI
    258..911     +  CDS            GST26_SCHJA: Experimental evidence at protein level: Swiss-Prot protein existence level 1. GST isoenzymes appear to play a central role in the parasite detoxification system. Other functions are also suspected including a role in increasing the solubility of haematin in the parasite gut. From Schistosoma japonicum (Blood fluke).
    945..2615    +  CDS            Ptbp1: PTBP1_RAT - Also known as Ptb, Pybp, Tbfii. Experimental evidence at protein level: Swiss-Prot protein existence level 1. Plays a role in pre-mRNA splicing and in the regulation of alternative splicing events. Activates exon skipping of its own pre- mRNA during muscle cell differentiation. Binds to the polypyrimidine tract of introns. May promote RNA looping when bound to two separate polypyrimidine tracts in the same pre-mRNA. May promote the binding of U2 snRNP to pre-mRNA. Cooperates with RAVER1 to modulate switching between mutually exclusive exons during maturation of the TPM1 pre- mRNA.
   2651..2690    +  CDS            rop (fragment): Rop protein, which maintains plasmids at low copy number; rop
   2792..2832    +  misc_feature   bom (fragment): basis of mobility region from pBR322
   2937..3041    +  promoter       AmpR promoter: bla
   3042..3902    +  CDS            AmpR: β-lactamase; bla; confers resistance to ampicillin, carbenicillin, and related antibiotics
   4073..4661    +  rep_origin     ori: high-copy-number ColE1/pMB1/pBR322/pUC origin of replication
   4847..4898    -  misc_feature   bom (fragment): basis of mobility region from pBR322
   4905..4982    +  promoter       lacI promoter: lacI
   4983..6065    +  CDS            lacI: lac repressor; lacI; The lac repressor binds to the lac operator to inhibit transcription in E. coli. This inhibition can be relieved by adding lactose or isopropyl-β-D-thiogalactopyranoside (IPTG).
   6078..6099    +  protein_bind   CAP binding site: CAP binding activates transcription in the presence of cAMP. E. coli catabolite activator protein
   6114..6144    +  promoter       lac promoter: promoter for the E. coli lac operon
   6152..6168    +  protein_bind   lac operator: The lac repressor binds to the lac operator to inhibit transcription in E. coli. This inhibition can be relieved by adding lactose or isopropyl-β-D-thiogalactopyranoside (IPTG). lac repressor encoded by lacI
   6188..6361    +  CDS            lacZα: LacZα fragment of β-galactosidase; lacZ fragment
   6625..107     -  CDS            yciV (fragment) (across the origin): RNAAM_ECOLI - Also known as trpH From Escherichia coli (strain K12).
