[The description below was written by a language model from this plasmid's Addgene catalogue record and pLannotate feature annotations shown in this document.]
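Description:
GST PTBP1 isoform 4 is a bacterial expression plasmid built on the pGEX4T1 backbone for producing human polypyrimidine tract-binding protein 1 (PTBP1, also called hnRNP I or PTB) as a recombinant glutathione S-transferase fusion. The sequenced plasmid is about 6.6 kb. It replicates in E. coli from a ColE1/pMB1-type origin recorded as high copy and is selected with ampicillin through the β-lactamase (AmpR) gene and its own promoter. Short rop and bom fragments, a lac promoter/lacZα segment and a small yciV fragment are backbone remnants with no evident role in expression.

The expression cassette is driven by the tac promoter, a strong trp/lac hybrid, followed by a lac operator. The plasmid also carries lacI under its own promoter, so the repressor holds transcription off until it is relieved by IPTG. Downstream lies the Schistosoma japonicum GST coding sequence, followed in the same orientation by the roughly 1.7 kb PTBP1 isoform 4 (isoform a) open reading frame, which was cloned between EcoRI and XhoI sites so that GST sits at the N terminus. The automated annotation labels this insert by its closest match, the rat Ptbp1 protein, but the catalogue entry gives the species as human. This probably reflects high conservation between the orthologues rather than a different insert.

The depositor notes that the GST tag can be removed with thrombin and that a BL21 strain is intended for protein expression. The GST moiety allows affinity purification on glutathione resin. The purified PTBP1, a regulator of pre-mRNA alternative splicing that binds intronic polypyrimidine tracts, would suit in vitro work such as RNA-binding or protein-interaction assays, although the record states only recombinant GST-tagged protein production as the purpose.
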