Addgene plasmid #108594: GST PTBP1 isoform 4
Purpose: Recombinant GST tagged protein production
Depositing lab: Chris Smith. Depositing organization: University of Cambridge. Publication: Nuclear matrix protein Matrin3 regulates alternative splicing and forms overlapping regulatory networks with PTB. Coelho MB, Attig J, Bellora N, Konig J, Hallegger M, Kayikci M, Eyras E, Ule J, Smith CW. EMBO J. 2015 Mar 4;34(5):653-68. doi: 10.15252/embj.201489852. Epub 2015 Jan 19. PubMed 25599992.
Backbone
  Vector backbone: pGEX4T1
  Backbone manufacturer: GE Healthcare Life Sciences
  Backbone size w/o insert (bp): 4969
  Vector type: Bacterial Expression
Growth in bacteria
  Bacterial resistance: Ampicillin, 100 μg/mL
  Growth temperature: 37°C
  Growth strain: DH5alpha
  Copy number: High Copy
Gene/Insert
  Gene/Insert name: PTBP1 isoform 4 (alt name: hnRNP1)
  Species: H. sapiens (human)
  Insert size (bp): 1680
  Mutation: isoform 4 (isoform a)
  Entrez Gene: PTBP1 (a.k.a. HNRNP-I, HNRNPI, HNRPI, PTB, PTB-1, PTB-T, PTB2, PTB3, PTB4, pPTB)
  Promoter: tac
  Tag / fusion protein: GST (N terminal on backbone)
  Cloning method: Restriction Enzyme; 5′ cloning site EcoRI (unknown if destroyed); 3′ cloning site XhoI (unknown if destroyed)
  Sequencing primers: 5′ GGGCTGGCAAGCCACGTTTGGTG; 3′ CCGGGAGCTGCATGTGTCAGAGG
Terms and licenses: Academic/Nonprofit Terms; Industry Terms: Not Available to Industry
Depositor comments: For expression of recombinant protein use E.coli BL21. GST tag can be cleaved with Thrombin
How to cite: GST PTBP1 isoform 4 was a gift from Chris Smith (Addgene plasmid # 108594 ; http://n2t.net/addgene:108594 ; RRID:Addgene_108594)
